>Addgene plasmid #14554 | pC.HA Vav2 | addgene full sequence | sequence record 239346 | Addgene NGS Result
CGTTACATAACTTACGGTAAATGGCCCGCCTGGCTGACCGCCCAACGACCCCCGCCCATTGACGTCAATA
ATGACGTATGTTCCCATAGTAACGCCAATAGGGACTTTCCATTGACGTCAATGGGTGGAGTATTTACGGT
AAACTGCCCACTTGGCAGTACATCAAGTGTATCATATGCCAAGTACGCCCCCTATTGACGTCAATGACGG
TAAATGGCCCGCCTGGCATTATGCCCAGTACATGACCTTATGGGACTTTCCTACTTGGCAGTACATCTAC
GTATTAGTCATCGCTATTACCATGGTGATGCGGTTTTGGCAGTACATCAATGGGCGTGGATAGCGGTTTG
ACTCACGGGGATTTCCAAGTCTCCACCCCATTGACGTCAATGGGAGTTTGTTTTGGCACCAAAATCAACG
GGACTTTCCAAAATGTCGTAACAACTCCGCCCCATTGACGCAAATGGGCGGTAGGCGTGTACGGTGGGAG
GTCTATATAAGCAGAGCTCGTTTAGTGAACCGTCAGATCGCCTGGAGACGCCATCCACGCTGTTTTGACC
TCCATAGAAGACACCGGGACCGATCCAGCCTCCGGGGGATCTTGGTGGCGTGAAACTCCCGCACCTCTTC
GGCCAGCGCCTTGTAGAAGCGCGTATGGCTTCTAGAATGGAGCAGTGGCGACAGTGCGGCCGCTGGCTCA
TCGATTGCAAGGTCCTGCCGCCCAACCACCGGGTGGTGTGGCCCTCGGCCGTGGTCTTCGACCTGGCGCA
GGCGCTGCGCGACGGGGTCCTTCTGTGCCAGCTGCTGCACAACCTCTCCCCCGGCTCCATCGACCTCAAG
GACATCAACTTCCGGCCGCAGATGTCCCAGTTTCTGTGTTTGAAGAACATACGCACCTTCCTGAAAGTCT
GCCACGATAAATTTGGATTAAGGAACAGCGAGCTGTTTGACCCCTTTGACCTCTTCGATGTGCGAGACTT
TGGAAAGGTCATCTCCGCGGTGTCGAGGCTCTCCCTGCACAGCATCGCGCAGAACAAAGGGATCAGGCCT
TTTCCCTCAGAGGAGACCACAGAGAATGACGATGACGTCTACCGCAGCCTGGAGGAGCTGGCCGACGAGC
ATGACCTGGGGGAGGACATCTACGACTGCGTCCCGTGTGAGGATGGAGGGGACGACATCTACGAGGACAT
CATCAAGGTGGAGGTGCAGCAGCCCATGATTAGATACATGCAGAAAATGGGCATGACTGAAGATGACAAG
AGGAACTGCTGCCTGCTGGAGATCCAGGAGACCGAGGCCAAGTACTACCGCACCCTGGAGGACATTGAGA
AGAACTACATGAGCCCCCTGCGGCTGGTGCTGAGCCCGGCGGACATGGCAGCTGTCTTCATTAACCTGGA
GGACCTGATCAAGGTGCATCACAGCTTCCTGAGGGCCATCGACGTGTCCGTGATGGTGGGGGGCAGCACG
CTGGCCAAGGTCTTCCTCGATTTCAAGGAAAGGCTCCTGATCTACGGGGAGTACTGCAGCCACATGGAGC
ACGCCCAGAACACACTGAACCAGCTCCTGGCCAGCCGGGAGGACTTCAGGCAGAAAGTCGAGGAGTGCAC
ACTGAAGGTCCAGGATGGAAAATTTAAGCTGCAAGACCTGCTGGTGGTCCCCATGCAGAGGGTGCTCAAA
TACCACCTGCTCTTGAAGGAGCTTCTGAGCCATTCTGCGGAACGGCCTGAGAGGCAGCAGCTCAAAGAAG
CACTGGAAGCCATGCAGGACTTGGCGATGTACATCAATGAAGTTAAACGGGACAAGGAGACCTTGAGGAA
AATCAGCGAATTTCAGAGTTCTATAGAAAATTTGCAAGTGAAACTGGAGGAATTTGGAAGACCAAAGATT
GACGGGGAACTGAAAGTCCGGTCCATAGTCAACCACACCAAGCAGGACAGGTACTTGTTCCTGTTTGACA
AGGTGGTCATCGTCTGCAAGCGGAAGGGCTACAGCTACGAGCTCAAGGAGATCATCGAGCTGCTGTTCCA
CAAGATGACCGACGACCCCATGAACAACAAGGACGTCAAGAAGTCTCACGGGAAAATGTGGTCCTACGGC
TTCTACCTAATTCACCTTCAAGGAAAGCAGGGCTTCCAGTTTTTCTGCAAAACAGAAGATATGAAGAGGA
AGTGGATGGAGCAGTTTGAGATGGCCATGTCAAACATCAAGCCAGACAAAGCCAATGCCAACCACCACAG
TTTCCAGATGTACACGTTTGACAAGACCACCAACTGCAAAGCCTGCAAAATGTTCCTCAGGGGCACCTTC
TACCAGGGATACATGTGTACCAAGTGTGGCGTCGGGGCACACAAGGAGTGCCTGGAAGTGATACCTCCCT
GCAAGTTCACTTCTCCTGCAGATCTGGACGCCTCCGGAGCGGGACCAGGTCCCAAGATGGTGGCCGTGCA
GAATTACCATGGCAACCCAGCCCCTCCCGGGAAGCCTGTGCTGACCTTCCAGACCGGCGACGTGCTTGAG
CTGCTGAGGGGCGACCCTGAGTCTCCGTGGTGGGAGGGTCGTCTGGTACAAACCAGGAAGTCAGGGTATT
TCCCCAGCTCATCTGTGAAGCCCTGCCCTGTGGATGGAAGGCCGCCCATCAGCCGGCCGCCATCCCGGGA
GATCGACTACACTGCATACCCCTGGTTTGCAGGTAACATGGAGAGGCAGCAGACGGACAACCTGCTCAAG
TCCCACGCCAGTGGGACCTACCTGATCAGGGAGCGGCCTGCCGAGGCTGAGCGCTTTGCAATAAGCATCA
AGTTCAATGATGAGGTGAAGCACATCAAGGTGGTGGAGAAGGACAACTGGATCCACATCACAGAGGCCAA
GAAATTCGACAGCCTCCTGGAGTTGGTGGAGTACTACCAGTGCCACTCACTGAAGGAGAGCTTCAAGCAG
CTGGACACCACACTCAAGTACCCCTACAAGTCCCGGGAACGTTCGGCCTCCAGAGCCTCCAGCCGGTCCC
CAGCTTCCTGTGCTTCCTACAACTTTTCTTTTCTCAGTCCTCAGGGCCTCAGCTTTGCTTCTCAGGGCCC
CTCCGCTCCCTTCTGGTCAGTGTTCACGCCCCGCGTCATCGGCACAGCTGTGGCCAGGTATAACTTTGCC
GCCCGAGATATGAGGGAGCTTTCGCTGCGGGAGGGTGACGTGGTGAGGATCTACAGCCGCATTGGCGGAG
ACCAGGGCTGGTGGAAGGGCGAGACCAACGGACGGATTGGCTGGTTTCCTTCAACGTACGTAGAAGAGGA
GGGCATCCAGACTAGTTATCCGTACGACGTACCAGACTACGCATAAGAAAAGTGAGGATCCTGAGAACTT
CAGGGTGAGTTTGGGGACCCTTGATTGTTCTTTCTTTTTCGCTATTGTAAAATTCATGTTATATGGAGGG
GGCAAAGTTTTCAGGGTGTTGTTTAGAATGGGAAGATGTCCCTTGTATCACCATGGACCCTCATGATAAT
TTTGTTTCTTTCACTTTCTACTCTGTTGACAACCATTGTCTCCTCTTATTTTCTTTTCATTTTCTGTAAC
TTTTTCGTTAAACTTTAGCTTGCATTTGTAACGAATTTTTAAATTCACTTTTGTTTATTTGTCAGATTGT
AAGTACTTTCTCTAATCACTTTTTTTTCAAGGCAATCAGGGTATATTATATTGTACTTCAGCACAGTTTT
AGAGAACAATTGTTATAATTAAATGATAAGGTAGAATATTTCTGCATATAAATTCTGGCTGGCGTGGAAA
TATTCTTATTGGTAGAAACAACTACACCCTGGTCATCATCCTGCCTTTCTCTTTATGGTTACAATGATAT
ACACTGTTTGAGATGAGGATAAAATACTCTGAGTCCAAACCGGGCCCCTCTGCTAACCATGTTCATGCCT
TCTTCTCTTTCCTACAGCTCCTGGGCAACGTGCTGGTTGTTGTGCTGTCTCATCATTTTGGCAAAGAATT
CACTCCTCAGGTGCAGGCTGCCTATCAGAAGGTGGTGGCTGGTGTGGCCAATGCCCTGGCTCACAAATAC
CACTGAGATCTTTTTCCCTCTGCCAAAAATTATGGGGACATCATGAAGCCCCTTGAGCATCTGACTTCTG
GCTAATAAAGGAAATTTATTTTCATTGCAATAGTGTGTTGGAATTTTTTGTGTCTCTCACTCGGAAGGAC
ATATGGGAGGGCAAATCATTTAAAACATCAGAATGAGTATTTGGTTTAGAGTTTGGCAACATATGCCCAT
ATGCTGGCTGCCATGAACAAAGGTTGGCTATAAAGAGGTCATCAGTATATGAAACAGCCCCCTGCTGTCC
ATTCCTTATTCCATAGAAAAGCCTTGACTTGAGGTTAGATTTTTTTTATATTTTGTTTTGTGTTATTTTT
TTCTTTAACATCCCTAAAATTTTCCTTACATGTTTTACTAGCCAGATTTTTCCTCCTCTCCTGACTACTC
CCAGTCATAGCTGTCCCTCTTCTCTTATGGAGATCCCTCGAGGAGCTTTTTGCAAAAGCCTAGGCCTCCA
AAAAAGCCTCTTCACTACTTCTGGAATAGCTCAGAGGCCGAGGCGGCCTCGGCCTCTGCATAAATAAAAA
AAATTAGTCAGCCATGGGGCGGAGAATGGGCGGAACTGGGCGGAGTTAGGGGCGGGATGGGCGGAGTTAG
GGGCGGGACTATGGTTGCTGACTAATTGCTGCATTAATGAATCGGCCAACGCGCGGGGAGAGGCGGTTTG
CGTATTGGGCGCTCTTCCGCTTCCTCGCTCACTGACTCGCTGCGCTCGGTCGTTCGGCTGCGGCGAGCGG
TATCAGCTCACTCAAAGGCGGTAATACGGTTATCCACAGAATCAGGGGATAACGCAGGAAAGAACATGTG
AGCAAAAGGCCAGCAAAAGGCCAGGAACCGTAAAAAGGCCGCGTTGCTGGCGTTTTTCCATAGGCTCCGC
CCCCCTGACGAGCATCACAAAAATCGACGCTCAAGTCAGAGGTGGCGAAACCCGACAGGACTATAAAGAT
ACCAGGCGTTTCCCCCTGGAAGCTCCCTCGTGCGCTCTCCTGTTCCGACCCTGCCGCTTACCGGATACCT
GTCCGCCTTTCTCCCTTCGGGAAGCGTGGCGCTTTCTCATAGCTCACGCTGTAGGTATCTCAGTTCGGTG
TAGGTCGTTCGCTCCAAGCTGGGCTGTGTGCACGAACCCCCCGTTCAGCCCGACCGCTGCGCCTTATCCG
GTAACTATCGTCTTGAGTCCAACCCGGTAAGACACGACTTATCGCCACTGGCAGCAGCCACTGGTAACAG
GATTAGCAGAGCGAGGTATGTAGGCGGTGCTACAGAGTTCTTGAAGTGGTGGCCTAACTACGGCTACACT
AGAAGAACAGTATTTGGTATCTGCGCTCTGCTGAAGCCAGTTACCTTCGGAAAAAGAGTTGGTAGCTCTT
GATCCGGCAAACAAACCACCGCTGGTAGCGGTGGTTTTTTTGTTTGCAAGCAGCAGATTACGCGCAGAAA
AAAAGGATCTCAAGAAGATCCTTTGATCTTTTCTACGGGGTCTGACGCTCAGTGGAACGAAAACTCACGT
TAAGGGATTTTGGTCATGAGATTATCAAAAAGGATCTTCACCTAGATCCTTTTAAATTAAAAATGAAGTT
TTAAATCAATCTAAAGTATATATGAGTAAACTTGGTCTGACAGTTACCAATGCTTAATCAGTGAGGCACC
TATCTCAGCGATCTGTCTATTTCGTTCATCCATAGTTGCCTGACTCCCCGTCGTGTAGATAACTACGATA
CGGGAGGGCTTACCATCTGGCCCCAGTGCTGCAATGATACCGCGAGACCCACGCTCACCGGCTCCAGATT
TATCAGCAATAAACCAGCCAGCCGGAAGGGCCGAGCGCAGAAGTGGTCCTGCAACTTTATCCGCCTCCAT
CCAGTCTATTAATTGTTGCCGGGAAGCTAGAGTAAGTAGTTCGCCAGTTAATAGTTTGCGCAACGTTGTT
GCCATTGCTACAGGCATCGTGGTGTCACGCTCGTCGTTTGGTATGGCTTCATTCAGCTCCGGTTCCCAAC
GATCAAGGCGAGTTACATGATCCCCCATGTTGTGCAAAAAAGCGGTTAGCTCCTTCGGTCCTCCGATCGT
TGTCAGAAGTAAGTTGGCCGCAGTGTTATCACTCATGGTTATGGCAGCACTGCATAATTCTCTTACTGTC
ATGCCATCCGTAAGATGCTTTTCTGTGACTGGTGAGTACTCAACCAAGTCATTCTGAGAATAGTGTATGC
GGCGACCGAGTTGCTCTTGCCCGGCGTCAATACGGGATAATACCGCGCCACATAGCAGAACTTTAAAAGT
GCTCATCATTGGAAAACGTTCTTCGGGGCGAAAACTCTCAAGGATCTTACCGCTGTTGAGATCCAGTTCG
ATGTAACCCACTCGTGCACCCAACTGATCTTCAGCATCTTTTACTTTCACCAGCGTTTCTGGGTGAGCAA
AAACAGGAAGGCAAAATGCCGCAAAAAAGGGAATAAGGGCGACACGGAAATGTTGAATACTCATACTCTT
CCTTTTTCAATATTATTGAAGCATTTATCAGGGTTATTGTCTCATGAGCGGATACATATTTGAATGTATT
TAGAAAAATAAACAAATAGGGGTTCCGCGCACATTTCCCCGAAAAGTGCCACCTGACGTCTAAGAAACCA
TTATTATCATGACATTAACCTATAAAAATAGGCGTATCACGAGGCCCTTTCGTCTCGCGCGTTTCGGTGA
TGACGGTGAAAACCTCTGACACATGCAGCTCCCGGAGACGGTCACAGCTTGTCTGTAAGCGGATGCCGGG
AGCAGACAAGCCCGTCAGGGCGCGTCAGCGGGTGTTGGCGGGTGTCGGGGCTGGCTTAACTATGCGGCAT
CAGAGCAGATTGTACTGAGAGTGCACCATATGCGGTGTGAAATACCGCACAGATGCGTAAGGAGAAAATA
CCGCATCAGGAAATTGTAAGCGTTAATATTTTGTTAAAATTCGCGTTAAATTTTTGTTAAATCAGCTCAT
TTTTTAACCAATAGGCCGAAATCGGCAAAATCCCTTATAAATCAAAAGAATAGACCGAGATAGGGT
[37 nt withheld, positions 7137-7173]
AAAGAACGTGGACTCCAACGTCAAAGG
[49 nt withheld, positions 7201-7249]
T
[91 nt withheld, positions 7251-7341]
G
[124 nt withheld, positions 7343-7466]
CCATTCGCCATTCAGGCTGCGCAACTGTTGGGAAGGGCGATCGGTGCGGGCCTCTTCGCTATTACGCCAG
CTGGCGAAAGGGGGATGTGCTGCAAGGCGATTAAGTTGGGTAACGCCAGGGTTTTCCCAGTCACGACGTT
GTAAAACGACGGCCAGTGAATTGTAATACGACTCACTATAGGGCGAATTCGAGCTCGCCC
Features (pLannotate 1.2.2; 17 found; start..end, strand, type, name):
      1..304     +  enhancer       CMV enhancer: human cytomegalovirus immediate early enhancer
    305..508     +  promoter       CMV promoter: human cytomegalovirus (CMV) immediate early promoter
    598..637     +  5'UTR          HSV TK 5'-UTR: 5' untranslated region from the herpes simplex virus thymidine kinase gene
    667..3300    +  CDS            VAV2: VAV2_HUMAN - Experimental evidence at protein level: Swiss-Prot protein existence level 1. Guanine nucleotide exchange factor for the Rho family of Ras- related GTPases. Plays an important role in angiogenesis. Its recruitment by phosphorylated EPHA2 is critical for EFNA1-induced RAC1 GTPase activation and vascular endothelial cell migration and assembly (By similarity). From Homo sapiens (Human).
   3365..3937    +  intron         β-globin intron: intron from rabbit β-globin gene
   3941..4063    +  CDS            HBB: HBB_COLGU - Experimental evidence at transcript level: Swiss-Prot protein existence level 2. Involved in oxygen transport from the lung to the various peripheral tissues. From Colobus guereza (Mantled guereza) (Eastern black-and-white colobus monkey).
   4134..4189    +  polyA_signal   β-globin poly(A) signal: rabbit β-globin polyadenylation signal (Gil and Proudfoot, 1987)
   4529..4718    -  promoter       SV40 promoter: SV40 early promoter
   4718..4772    -  CDS            lacI (fragment): lac repressor; lacI; The lac repressor binds to the lac operator to inhibit transcription in E. coli. This inhibition can be relieved by adding lactose or isopropyl-β-D-thiogalactopyranoside (IPTG).
   4955..5543    -  rep_origin     ori: high-copy-number ColE1/pMB1/pBR322/pUC origin of replication
   5714..6574    -  CDS            AmpR: β-lactamase; bla; confers resistance to ampicillin, carbenicillin, and related antibiotics
   6575..6679    -  promoter       AmpR promoter: bla
   6774..6809    +  CDS            rop (fragment): Rop protein, which maintains plasmids at low copy number; rop
   6911..7010    +  misc_feature   bom (fragment): basis of mobility region from pBR322
   7038..7466    -  rep_origin     f1 ori (sequence partly withheld): f1 bacteriophage origin of replication; arrow indicates direction of (+) strand synthesis
   7470..7627    -  CDS            lacZα (fragment): LacZα fragment of β-galactosidase; lacZ fragment
   7630..7648    +  promoter       T7 promoter: promoter for bacteriophage T7 RNA polymerase
