[The description below was written by a language model from this plasmid's Addgene catalogue record and pLannotate feature annotations shown in this document.]
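Description:
pC.HA Vav2 is a mammalian expression plasmid that carries the human VAV2 cDNA (about 2.6 kb) in the pC.HA backbone, giving a sequenced construct of roughly 7.7 kb. It is propagated in E. coli through a high-copy ColE1/pUC-type origin and selected with ampicillin via the β-lactamase gene and its native promoter. An f1 phage origin is also present, along with small leftover fragments of lacZα, lacI, rop and the pBR322 bom region, and a T7 promoter. These look like remnants of the parental cloning vectors rather than functional parts. No mammalian selection marker is annotated. A short SV40 early promoter segment lies downstream of the expression cassette in reverse orientation, with no drug-resistance gene annotated after it.

Expression is driven by the human cytomegalovirus immediate early enhancer and promoter, followed by a short HSV thymidine kinase 5' untranslated leader and then the VAV2 open reading frame. Downstream, a rabbit β-globin intron, a stretch of β-globin exon sequence (which the annotation software matched to a primate HBB entry) and the rabbit β-globin polyadenylation signal provide splicing and 3' end processing of the transcript. The catalogue record states that the backbone supplies a C-terminal HA epitope tag, with the insert cloned between XbaI and SpeI sites. The tag is not separately annotated in the feature table, though a short gap follows the VAV2 coding region. VAV2 encodes a guanine nucleotide exchange factor for Rho-family GTPases. The plasmid suits transient expression of epitope-tagged Vav2 in mammalian cells for detection or immunoprecipitation, consistent with the associated study of how Vav family proteins couple to cell surface receptors.
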