Addgene plasmid #14554: pC.HA Vav2
Depositing lab: Joan Brugge. Depositing organization: Harvard Medical School. Publication: Vav family proteins couple to diverse cell surface receptors. Moores SL, Selfors LM, Fredericks J, Breit T, Fujikawa K, Alt FW, Brugge JS, Swat W. Mol Cell Biol. 2000 Sep . 20(17):6364-73. 10.1128/MCB.20.17.6364-6373.2000 PubMed 10938113.
Backbone
  Vector backbone: pC.HA
  Backbone size w/o insert (bp): 5400
  Vector type: Mammalian Expression
Growth in bacteria
  Bacterial resistance: Ampicillin, 100 μg/mL
  Growth temperature: 37°C
  Growth strain: DH5alpha
  Copy number: Unknown
Gene/Insert
  Gene/Insert name: Vav2
  Species: H. sapiens (human)
  Insert size (bp): 2600
  Entrez Gene: VAV2 (a.k.a. VAV-2)
  Tag / fusion protein: HA (C terminal on backbone)
  Cloning method: Restriction Enzyme; 5′ cloning site XbaI (not destroyed); 3′ cloning site SpeI (unknown if destroyed)
  Sequencing primers: 5′ CMV-F
Resource information
  A portion of this plasmid was derived from a plasmid made by: human vav2 cDNA was kindly provided by David Kwiatkowski
Terms and licenses: Academic/Nonprofit Terms; Industry Terms: Not Available to Industry
How to cite: pC.HA Vav2 was a gift from Joan Brugge (Addgene plasmid # 14554 ; http://n2t.net/addgene:14554 ; RRID:Addgene_14554)
