>Addgene plasmid #14554 | pC.HA Vav2 | addgene partial sequence | sequence record 21361 | CMV-F 5'-CGCAAATGGGCGGTAGGCGTG-3'
GCAGAGCTCGTTTAGTGACCGTCAGATCGCCTGGAGACGCCATCCACGCTGTTTTGACCTCCATAGAAGA
CACCGGGACCGATCCAGCCTCCGGGGGATCTTGGTGGCGTGAAACTCCCGCACCTCTTCGGCCAGCGCCT
TGTAGAAGCGCGTATGGCTTCTAGAATGGAGCAGTGGCGACAGTGCGGCCGCTGGCTCATCGATTGCAAG
GTCCTGCCGCCCAACCACCGGGTGGTGTGGCCCTCGGCCGTGGTCTTCGACCTGGCGCAGGCGCTGCGCG
ACGGGGTCCTTCTGTGCCAGCTGCTGCACAACCTCTCCCCCGGCTCCATCGACCTCAAGGACATCAACTT
CCGGCCGCAGATGTCCCAGTTTCTGTGTTTGAAGAACATACGCACCTTCCTGAAAGTCTGCCACGATAAA
TTTGGATTAAGGAACAGCGAGCTGTTTGACCCCTTTGACCTCTTCGATGTGCGAGACTTTGGAAAGGTCA
TCTCCGCGGTGTCGAGGCTCTCCCTGCACAGCATCGCGCAGAACAAAGGGATCAGGCCTTTTCCCTCAGA
GGAGACCACAGAGAATGACGATGACGTCTACCGCAGCCTGGAGGAGCTGGCCGACGAGCATGACCTGNGG
GAGGACATCTACGACTGCGTCCCGTGTGAGGATGGAGGGGACGACATCTACGAGGACATCA
